Addgene plasmid #157075: pD649-HAsp-ERMAP-COMP5AP-AviTag-9xHis
Purpose: Mammalian expression of cell-surface protein extracellular domain fused to COMP5AP-AviTag-9xHis. Protein is secreted from cells.
Depositing lab: Chris Garcia. Depositing organization: Stanford University. Publication: A Human IgSF Cell-Surface Interactome Reveals a Complex Network of Protein-Protein Interactions. Wojtowicz WM, Vielmetter J, Fernandes RA, Siepe DH, Eastman CL, Chisholm GB, Cox S, Klock H, Anderson PW, Rue SM, Miller JJ, Glaser SM, Bragstad ML, Vance J, Lam AW, Lesley SA, Zinn K, Garcia KC. Cell. 2020 Aug 20;182(4):1027-1043.e17. doi: 10.1016/j.cell.2020.07.025. PubMed 32822567.
Backbone
  Vector backbone: pD649
  Backbone size w/o insert (bp): 7153
  Vector type: Mammalian Expression
Growth in bacteria
  Bacterial resistance: Ampicillin, 100 μg/mL
  Growth temperature: 37°C
  Growth strain: DH5alpha
  Copy number: High Copy
Gene/Insert
  Gene/Insert name: ERMAP
  Species: H. sapiens (human)
  Insert size (bp): 378
  Entrez Gene: ERMAP (a.k.a. BTN5, PRO2801, RD, SC)
  Promoter: CMV/SP6
  Tag / fusion protein: COMP5AP-AviTag-9xHis (C terminal on backbone)
  Cloning method: Restriction Enzyme; 5′ cloning site GCGGCCGC (not destroyed); 3′ cloning site GGCGCGCC (not destroyed)
  Sequencing primers: 5′ ATTTAGGTGACACTATAG; 3′ CGTCGCACTCCATCACGGTG
Resource information
  A portion of this plasmid was derived from a plasmid made by: synthesis by ThermoFisher
Terms and licenses: Academic/Nonprofit Terms; Industry Terms: Not Available to Industry
Depositor comments: Some plasmids in this collection may have an IS4-like element ISVsa5 family transposase upstream of the CMV promoter.
How to cite: pD649-HAsp-ERMAP-COMP5AP-AviTag-9xHis was a gift from Chris Garcia (Addgene plasmid # 157075 ; http://n2t.net/addgene:157075 ; RRID:Addgene_157075)
