[The description below was written by a language model from this plasmid's Addgene catalogue record and pLannotate feature annotations shown in this document.]
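Description:
pD649-HAsp-ERMAP-COMP5AP-AviTag-9xHis is a mammalian expression plasmid built on the pD649 backbone for secreted production of the extracellular domain of human ERMAP, an immunoglobulin-superfamily cell-surface protein of erythroid cells. It is maintained in E. coli as a high-copy plasmid through a ColE1/pUC-type origin and selected with ampicillin via the β-lactamase gene. The annotation also shows an SV40 early/EM7 promoter cassette driving a puromycin N-acetyltransferase gene followed by an SV40 polyadenylation signal, which could allow selection in mammalian cells. The short fragments of KanR, lacZα, ble and f1 ori appear to be non-functional remnants. The depositor notes that some plasmids in this collection may carry an IS4-like transposase insertion upstream of the CMV promoter. No such element is annotated in this feature table.

Expression is driven by the CMV enhancer/promoter with a partial CMV intron A, and an SP6 promoter sits just upstream of the coding region. The open reading frame begins with a signal sequence: the name indicates "HAsp", while the automated annotation matches a fragment of an immunoglobulin heavy-chain leader. The roughly 380 bp ERMAP ectodomain segment follows, cloned between preserved NotI and AscI sites. It is fused at its C terminus to the coiled-coil region of rat cartilage oligomeric matrix protein, which pentamerises the fusion, then to human placental alkaline phosphatase, an AviTag for enzymatic biotinylation and a polyhistidine tag. The name gives this tag as 9xHis, whereas the annotation lists 8xHis. A bGH polyadenylation signal terminates the transcript. The resulting secreted, high-avidity, enzymatically detectable pentamer suits the detection of weak extracellular protein-protein interactions, consistent with the associated human IgSF cell-surface interactome screen.
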