Features (pLannotate 1.2.2; 24 found; start..end, strand, type, name):
    119..143     -  CDS            KanR (fragment): aminoglycoside phosphotransferase; aph(3')-Ia; confers resistance to kanamycin
    254..842     +  rep_origin     ori: high-copy-number ColE1/pMB1/pBR322/pUC origin of replication
   1067..1084    +  terminator     rrnB T2 terminator (fragment): transcription terminator T2 from the E. coli rrnB gene
   1109..1128    -  CDS            lacZα (fragment): LacZα fragment of β-galactosidase; lacZ fragment
   1584..1600    +  protein_bind   lac operator: The lac repressor binds to the lac operator to inhibit transcription in E. coli. This inhibition can be relieved by adding lactose or isopropyl-β-D-thiogalactopyranoside (IPTG). lac repressor encoded by lacI
   1843..2146    +  enhancer       CMV enhancer: human cytomegalovirus immediate early enhancer
   2147..2350    +  promoter       CMV promoter: human cytomegalovirus (CMV) immediate early promoter
   2486..2529    +  intron         CMV intron (fragment): modified intron A from human cytomegalovirus
   2581..2599    +  promoter       SP6 promoter: promoter for bacteriophage SP6 RNA polymerase
   2603..2640    +  CDS            IgH signal sequence (fragment): signal sequence from the mouse immunoglobulin heavy chain variable region
   2743..3126    +  CDS            ERMAP (fragment): ERMAP_HUMAN - Also known as RD, SC. Experimental evidence at protein level: Swiss-Prot protein existence level 1. Possible role as a cell-adhesion or receptor molecule of erythroid cells. From Homo sapiens (Human).
   3223..3402    +  CDS            Comp (fragment): COMP_RAT - Experimental evidence at protein level: Swiss-Prot protein existence level 1. May play a role in the structural integrity of cartilage via its interaction with other extracellular matrix proteins such as the collagens and fibronectin. Can mediate the interaction of chondrocytes with the cartilage extracellular matrix through interaction with cell surface integrin receptors. Could play a role in the pathogenesis of osteoarthritis. Potent suppressor of apoptosis in both primary chondrocytes and transformed cells. Suppresses apoptosis by blocking the activation of caspase-3 and by indu
   3390..4842    +  CDS            SEAP (fragment): secreted alkaline phosphatase from human placenta The natural enzyme has a C-terminal transmembrane sequence that is replaced by a GPI anchor.
   4867..4908    +  CDS            AviTag™ (fragment): peptide tag that allows for enzymatic biotinylation
   4912..4935    +  CDS            8xHis: 8xHis affinity tag
   5081..5192    +  polyA_signal   bGH poly(A) signal: bovine growth hormone polyadenylation signal
   5193..5301    +  rep_origin     f1 ori (fragment): f1 bacteriophage origin of replication; arrow indicates direction of (+) strand synthesis
   5315..5644    +  promoter       SV40 promoter: SV40 enhancer and early promoter
   5692..5739    +  promoter       EM7 promoter: synthetic bacterial promoter&nbsp
   5758..6357    +  CDS            PuroR (fragment): puromycin N-acetyltransferase; pac from Streptomyces; confers resistance to puromycin
   6367..6492    +  CDS            ble (fragment): BLE_KLEPN - Experimental evidence at protein level: Swiss-Prot protein existence level 1. Binding protein with a strong affinity to the bleomycin family of antibiotics. Binds to CL990; an antimitotic-antibiotic compound. From Klebsiella pneumoniae.
   6487..6608    +  polyA_signal   SV40 poly(A) signal: SV40 polyadenylation signal
   6661..7521    -  CDS            AmpR: β-lactamase; bla; confers resistance to ampicillin, carbenicillin, and related antibiotics
   7524..89      -  promoter       AmpR promoter (fragment) (across the origin): bla
>Addgene plasmid #157075 | pD649-HAsp-ERMAP-COMP5AP-AviTag-9xHis | depositor full sequence | sequence record 303259 | Full Sequence
TTTCAATATTATTGAAGCATTTATCAGGGTTATTGTCTCATGAGCGGATACATATTTGAATGTATTTAGA
AAAATAAACAAATAGGGGTCAGTGTTACAACCAATTAACCAATTCTGAACATTATCGCGAGCCCATTTAT
ACCTGAATATGGCTCATAACACCCCTTGCTCATGACCAAAATCCCTTAACGTGAGTTACGCGCGCGTCGT
TCCACTGAGCGTCAGACCCCGTAGAAAAGATCAAAGGATCTTCTTGAGATCCTTTTTTTCTGCGCGTAAT
CTGCTGCTTGCAAACAAAAAAACCACCGCTACCAGCGGTGGTTTGTTTGCCGGATCAAGAGCTACCAACT
CTTTTTCCGAAGGTAACTGGCTTCAGCAGAGCGCAGATACCAAATACTGTTCTTCTAGTGTAGCCGTAGT
TAGCCCACCACTTCAAGAACTCTGTAGCACCGCCTACATACCTCGCTCTGCTAATCCTGTTACCAGTGGC
TGCTGCCAGTGGCGATAAGTCGTGTCTTACCGGGTTGGACTCAAGACGATAGTTACCGGATAAGGCGCAG
CGGTCGGGCTGAACGGGGGGTTCGTGCACACAGCCCAGCTTGGAGCGAACGACCTACACCGAACTGAGAT
ACCTACAGCGTGAGCTATGAGAAAGCGCCACGCTTCCCGAAGGGAGAAAGGCGGACAGGTATCCGGTAAG
CGGCAGGGTCGGAACAGGAGAGCGCACGAGGGAGCTTCCAGGGGGAAACGCCTGGTATCTTTATAGTCCT
GTCGGGTTTCGCCACCTCTGACTTGAGCGTCGATTTTTGTGATGCTCGTCAGGGGGGCGGAGCCTATGGA
AAAACGCCAGCAACGCGGCCTTTTTACGGTTCCTGGCCTTTTGCTGGCCTTTTGCTCACATGTTCTTTCC
TGCGTTATCCCCTGATTCTGTGGATAACCGTATTACCGCCTTTGAGTGAGCTGATACCGCTCGCCGCAGC
CGAACGACCGAGCGCAGCGAGTCAGTGAGCGAGGAAGCGGAAGGCGAGAGTAGGGAACTGCCAGGCATCA
AACTAAGCAGAAGGCCCCTGACGGATGGCCTTTTTGCGTTTCTACAAACTCTTTCTGTGTTGTAAAACGA
CGGCCAGTCTTAAGCTCGGGCCCCCTGGGCGGTTCTGATAACGAGTAATCGTTAATCCGCAAATAACGTA
AAAACCCGCTTCGGCGGGTTTTTTTATGGGGGGAGTTTAGGGAAAGAGCATTTGTCAGAATATTTAAGGG
CGCCTGTCACTTTGCTTGATATATGAGAATTATTTAACCTTATAAATGAGAAAAAAGCAACGCACTTTAA
ATAAGATACGTTGCTTTTTCGATTGATGAACACCTATAATTAAACTATTCATCTATTATTTATGATTTTT
TGTATATACAATATTTCTAGTTTGTTAAAGAGAATTAAGAAAATAAATCTCGAAAATAATAAAGGGAAAA
TCAGTTTTTGATATCAAAATTATACATGTCAACGATAATACAAAATATAATACAAACTATAAGATGTTAT
CAGTATTTATTATCATTTAGAATAAATTTTGTGTCGCCCTTAATTGTGAGCGGATAACAATTACGAGCTT
CATGCACAGTGGCGTTGACTCAATATTGGCCATTAGCCATATTATTCATTGGTTATATAGCATAAATCAA
TATTGGCTATTGGCCATTGCATACGTTGTATCTATATCATAATATGTACATTTATATTGGCTCATGTCCA
ATATGACCGCCATGTTGGCATTGATTATTGACTAGTTATTAATAGTAATCAATTACGGGGTCATTAGTTC
ATAGCCCATATATGGAGTTCCGCGTTACATAACTTACGGTAAATGGCCCGCCTGGCTGACCGCCCAACGA
CCCCCGCCCATTGACGTCAATAATGACGTATGTTCCCATAGTAACGCCAATAGGGACTTTCCATTGACGT
CAATGGGTGGAGTATTTACGGTAAACTGCCCACTTGGCAGTACATCAAGTGTATCATATGCCAAGTACGC
CCCCTATTGACGTCAATGACGGTAAATGGCCCGCCTGGCATTATGCCCAGTACATGACCTTATGGGACTT
TCCTACTTGGCAGTACATCTACGTATTAGTCATCGCTATTACCATGGTGATGCGGTTTTGGCAGTACATC
AATGGGCGTGGATAGCGGTTTGACTCACGGGGATTTCCAAGTCTCCACCCCATTGACGTCAATGGGAGTT
TGTTTTGGCACCAAAATCAACGGGACTTTCCAAAATGTCGTAACAACTCCGCCCCATTGACGCAAATGGG
CGGTAGGCGTGTACGGTGGGAGGTCTATATAAGCAGAGCTCGTTTAGTGAACCGTCAGATCGCCTGGAGA
CGCCATCCACGCTGTTTTGACCTCCATAGAAGACACCGGGACCGATCCAGCCTCCGCGGCCGGGAACGGT
GCATTGGAACGCGGATTCCCCGTGCCAAGAGTGACGTAAGTACCGCCTATAGAGTCTATAGGCCCACCCC
CTTGGCTTCGTTAGAACGCGGCTACAATTAATACATAACCTTATGTATCATACACATACGATTTAGGTGA
CACTATAGAATAACATCCACTTTGCCTTTCTCTCCACAGGTGTCCACTCCCAGGTCCAACTGCACCTCGG
TTCTATCGAAAACGCGCCTGCTAGCGCCACCATGAAGACCATCATTGCCCTGAGCTACATCTTCTGCCTG
GTGTTCGCTGCGGCCGCCCATGCTGGCGACGCTGGAAAATTTCATGTGGCCCTGCTCGGAGGAACCGCCG
AACTGTTGTGTCCTCTGTCTCTGTGGCCTGGCACCGTGCCTAAAGAAGTTCGCTGGCTGAGAAGCCCATT
TCCTCAGAGATCTCAGGCCGTGCACATCTTCAGAGATGGCAAGGACCAGGACGAGGACCTGATGCCTGAG
TACAAGGGCAGAACAGTGCTCGTGCGGGATGCCCAAGAGGGATCTGTGACACTGCAGATCCTGGACGTGC
GGCTGGAAGATCAGGGCAGCTACAGATGTCTGATCCAAGTGGGCAACCTGAGCAAAGAGGACACCGTCAT
CCTGCAAGTGGCCGCTCCTTCTGTGGGCTCTCTGTCTCCTTCTGCTGGCGCGCCGGAAGATCAAGTTGAT
CCAAGATTGATTGATGGCAAGGGCGGATCTCTGGAGGTGCTGTTCCAGGGACCAGGCGGAAGCGGCAATC
CCGGCGGCGATCTGGCCCCCCAGATGCTGCGCGAGCTGCAGGAGACCAATGCCGCCCTGCAGGACGTGCG
CGAGCTGCTGCGCCACCGCGTGAAGGAGATCACCTTCCTGAAGAACACCGTGATGGAGTGCGACGCCTGC
GGTATGCAGCCCTCTAGAGGCTCCGGCTCCATCATCCCAGTTGAGGAGGAGAACCCGGACTTCTGGAACC
GCGAGGCAGCCGAGGCCCTGGGTGCCGCCAAGAAGCTGCAGCCTGCACAGACAGCCGCCAAGAACCTCAT
CATCTTCCTGGGCGATGGGATGGGGGTGTCTACGGTGACAGCTGCCAGGATCCTAAAAGGGCAGAAGAAG
GACAAACTGGGGCCTGAGATACCCCTGGCCATGGACCGCTTCCCATATGTGGCTCTGTCCAAGACATACA
ATGTAGACAAACATGTGCCAGACAGTGGAGCCACAGCCACGGCCTACCTGTGCGGGGTCAAGGGCAACTT
CCAGACCATTGGCTTGAGTGCAGCCGCCCGCTTTAACCAGTGCAACACGACACGCGGCAACGAGGTCATC
TCCGTGATGAATCGGGCCAAGAAAGCAGGGAAGTCAGTGGGAGTGGTAACCACCACACGAGTGCAGCACG
CCTCGCCAGCCGGCACCTACGCCCACACGGTGAACCGCAACTGGTACTCGGACGCCGACGTGCCTGCCTC
GGCCCGCCAGGAGGGGTGCCAGGACATCGCTACGCAGCTCATCTCCAACATGGACATTGACGTGATCCTA
GGTGGAGGCCGAAAGTACATGTTTCGCATGGGAACCCCAGACCCTGAGTACCCAGATGACTACAGCCAAG
GTGGGACCAGGCTGGACGGGAAGAATCTGGTGCAGGAATGGCTGGCGAAGCGCCAGGGTGCCCGGTATGT
GTGGAACCGCACTGAGCTCATGCAGGCTTCCCTGGACCCGTCTGTGACCCATCTCATGGGTCTCTTTGAG
CCTGGAGACATGAAATACGAGATCCACCGAGACTCCACACTGGACCCCTCCCTGATGGAGATGACAGAGG
CTGCCCTGCGCCTGCTGAGCAGGAACCCCCGCGGCTTCTTCCTCTTCGTGGAGGGTGGTCGCATCGACCA
TGGTCATCATGAAAGCAGGGCTTACCGGGCACTGACTGAGACGATCATGTTCGACGACGCCATTGAGAGG
GCGGGCCAGCTCACCAGCGAGGAGGACACGCTGAGCCTCGTCACTGCCGACCACTCCCACGTCTTCTCCT
TCGGAGGCTACCCCCTGCGAGGGAGCTCCATCTTCGGGCTGGCCCCTGGCAAGGCCCGGGACAGGAAGGC
CTACACGGTCCTCCTATACGGAAACGGTCCAGGCTATGTGCTCAAGGACGGCGCCCGGCCGGATGTTACC
GAGAGCGAGAGCGGGAGCCCCGAGTATCGGCAGCAGTCAGCAGTGCCCCTGGACGAAGAGACCCACGCAG
GCGAGGACGTGGCGGTGTTCGCGCGCGGCCCGCAGGCGCACCTGGTTCACGGCGTGCAGGAGCAGACCTT
CATAGCGCACGTCATGGCCTTCGCCGCCTGCCTGGAGCCCTACACCGCCTGCGACCTGGCGCCCCCCGCC
GGCACCACCGACGCCGCGCACCCGGGTGGCGGAGGACTGAACGACATCTTCGAGGCTCAGAAAATCGAAT
GGCACGAACATCACCATCACCATCACCATCACCATTAAGGCCGGCCTGTAGTCACTGGCACAACGCGTTA
CCCGGTAAGCCAATCGGGTATACACGGTCGTCATACTGCAGACAGGGTTCTTCTACTTTGCAAGATAGTC
TTGAGTAGTAAAATAAATAGATAGAGAAAATCAGCCTCGACTGTGCCTTCTAGTTGCCAGCCATCTGTTG
TTTGCCCCTCCCCCGTGCCTTCCTTGACCCTGGAAGGTGCCACTCCCACTGTCCTTTCCTAATAAAATGA
GGAAATTGCATCACAACACTCAACCCTATCTCGGTCTATTCTTTTGATTTATAAGGGATTTTGCCGATTT
CGGCCTATTGGTTAAAAAATGAGCTGATTTAACAAAAATTTAACGCGAATTAATTCTGTGGAATGTGTGT
CAGTTAGGGTGTGGAAAGTCCCCAGGCTCCCCAGCAGGCAGAAGTATGCAAAGCATGCATCTCAATTAGT
CAGCAACCAGGTGTGGAAAGTCCCCAGGCTCCCCAGCAGGCAGAAGTATGCAAAGCATGCATCTCAATTA
GTCAGCAACCATAGTCCCGCCCCTAACTCCGCCCATCCCGCCCCTAACTCCGCCCAGTTCCGCCCATTCT
CCGCCCCATGGCTGACTAATTTTTTTTATTTATGCAGAGGCCGAGGCCGCCTCTGCCTCTGAGCTATTCC
AGAAGTAGTGAGGAGGCTTTTTTGGAGGCCTAGGCTTTTGCAAAAAGCTCCCGGGAGCTTGTATATCCAT
TTTCGGATCTGATCAGCACGTGTTGACAATTAATCATCGGCATAGTATATCGGCATAGTATAATACGACA
AGGTGAGGAACTAAACCATGACCGAGTACAAGCCCACGGTGCGCCTCGCCACCCGCGACGACGTCCCCAG
GGCCGTACGCACCCTCGCCGCCGCGTTCGCCGACTACCCCGCCACGCGCCACACCGTCGATCCGGACCGC
CACATCGAGCGGGTCACCGAGCTGCAAGAACTCTTCCTCACGCGCGTCGGGCTCGACATCGGCAAGGTGT
GGGTCGCGGACGACGGCGCCGCGGTGGCGGTCTGGACCACGCCGGAGAGCGTCGAAGCGGGGGCGGTGTT
CGCCGAGATCGGCCCGCGCATGGCCGAGTTGAGCGGTTCCCGGCTGGCCGCGCAGCAACAGATGGAAGGC
CTCCTGGCGCCGCACCGGCCCAAGGAGCCCGCGTGGTTCCTGGCCACCGTCGGCGTCTCGCCCGACCACC
AGGGCAAGGGTCTGGGCAGCGCCGTCGTGCTCCCCGGAGTGGAGGCGGCCGAGCGCGCCGGGGTGCCCGC
CTTCCTGGAGACATCCGCGCCCCGCAACCTCCCCTTCTACGAGCGGCTCGGCTTCACCGTCACCGCCGAC
GTCGAGGTGCCCGAAGGACCGCGCACCTGGTGCATGACCCGCAAGCCCGGTGCCTGACACGTGCTACGAG
ATTTCGATTCCACCGCCGCCTTCTATGAAAGGTTGGGCTTCGGAATCGTTTTCCGGGACGCCGGCTGGAT
GATCCTCCAGCGCGGGGATCTCATGCTGGAGTTCTTCGCCCACCCCAACTTGTTTATTGCAGCTTATAAT
GGTTACAAATAAAGCAATAGCATCACAAATTTCACAAATAAAGCATTTTTTTCACTGCATTCTAGTTGTG
GTTTGTCCAAACTCATCAATGTATCTTATCATGTCTGTATACCGTCGACCTCTAGCTAGAGCTTGGCGTA
ATCATGGTCATTACCAATGCTTAATCAGTGAGGCACCTATCTCAGCGATCTGTCTATTTCGTTCATCCAT
AGTTGCCTGACTCCCCGTCGTGTAGATAACTACGATACGGGAGGGCTTACCATCTGGCCCCAGCGCTGCG
ATGATACCGCGAGAACCACGCTCACCGGCTCCGGATTTATCAGCAATAAACCAGCCAGCCGGAAGGGCCG
AGCGCAGAAGTGGTCCTGCAACTTTATCCGCCTCCATCCAGTCTATTAATTGTTGCCGGGAAGCTAGAGT
AAGTAGTTCGCCAGTTAATAGTTTGCGCAACGTTGTTGCCATCGCTACAGGCATCGTGGTGTCACGCTCG
TCGTTTGGTATGGCTTCATTCAGCTCCGGTTCCCAACGATCAAGGCGAGTTACATGATCCCCCATGTTGT
GCAAAAAAGCGGTTAGCTCCTTCGGTCCTCCGATCGTTGTCAGAAGTAAGTTGGCCGCAGTGTTATCACT
CATGGTTATGGCAGCACTGCATAATTCTCTTACTGTCATGCCATCCGTAAGATGCTTTTCTGTGACTGGT
GAGTACTCAACCAAGTCATTCTGAGAATAGTGTATGCGGCGACCGAGTTGCTCTTGCCCGGCGTCAATAC
GGGATAATACCGCGCCACATAGCAGAACTTTAAAAGTGCTCATCATTGGAAAACGTTCTTCGGGGCGAAA
ACTCTCAAGGATCTTACCGCTGTTGAGATCCAGTTCGATGTAACCCACTCGTGCACCCAACTGATCTTCA
GCATCTTTTACTTTCACCAGCGTTTCTGGGTGAGCAAAAACAGGAAGGCAAAATGCCGCAAAAAAGGGAA
TAAGGGCGACACGGAAATGTTGAATACTCATATTCTTCCTT
