>Addgene plasmid #157075 | pD649-HAsp-ERMAP-COMP5AP-AviTag-9xHis | depositor partial sequence | sequence record 303260 | insert (extracellular domain)
CATGCTGGCGACGCTGGAAAATTTCATGTGGCCCTGCTCGGAGGAACCGCCGAACTGTTGTGTCCTCTGT
CTCTGTGGCCTGGCACCGTGCCTAAAGAAGTTCGCTGGCTGAGAAGCCCATTTCCTCAGAGATCTCAGGC
CGTGCACATCTTCAGAGATGGCAAGGACCAGGACGAGGACCTGATGCCTGAGTACAAGGGCAGAACAGTG
CTCGTGCGGGATGCCCAAGAGGGATCTGTGACACTGCAGATCCTGGACGTGCGGCTGGAAGATCAGGGCA
GCTACAGATGTCTGATCCAAGTGGGCAACCTGAGCAAAGAGGACACCGTCATCCTGCAAGTGGCCGCTCC
TTCTGTGGGCTCTCTGTCTCCTTCTGCT
